>Addgene plasmid #246934 | phU6-LaTranC-mini-sgRNA | addgene full sequence | sequence record 490427 | Addgene NGS Result
GGTACCAAGGTCGGGCAGGAAGAGGGCCTATTTCCCATGATTCCTTCATATTTGCATATACGATACAAGG
CTGTTAGAGAGATAATTAGAATTAATTTGACTGTAAACACAAAGATATTAGTACAAAATACGTGACGTAG
AAAGTAATAATTTCTTGGGTAGTTTGCAGTTTTAAAATTATGTTTTAAAATGGACTATCATATGCTTACC
GTAACTTGAAAGTATTTCGATTTCTTGGCTTTATATATCTTGTGGAAAGGACGAAACACCGGTGGGAGGT
CTGTCCCCACCATGGGGTCCAAACGACTAACCATGCATTGGAAAGTGCATGGAGCAGAAGAAACACAGTA
GGAGGGACTTTTTTTTTTAAGCTTGGGCCGCTCGAGGTACCTCTCTACATATGACATGTGAGCAAAAGGC
CAGCAAAAGGCCAGGAACCGTAAAAAGGCCGCGTTGCTGGCGTTTTTCCATAGGCTCCGCCCCCCTGACG
AGCATCACAAAAATCGACGCTCAAGTCAGAGGTGGCGAAACCCGACAGGACTATAAAGATACCAGGCGTT
TCCCCCTGGAAGCTCCCTCGTGCGCTCTCCTGTTCCGACCCTGCCGCTTACCGGATACCTGTCCGCCTTT
CTCCCTTCGGGAAGCGTGGCGCTTTCTCATAGCTCACGCTGTAGGTATCTCAGTTCGGTGTAGGTCGTTC
GCTCCAAGCTGGGCTGTGTGCACGAACCCCCCGTTCAGCCCGACCGCTGCGCCTTATCCGGTAACTATCG
TCTTGAGTCCAACCCGGTAAGACACGACTTATCGCCACTGGCAGCAGCCACTGGTAACAGGATTAGCAGA
GCGAGGTATGTAGGCGGTGCTACAGAGTTCTTGAAGTGGTGGCCTAACTACGGCTACACTAGAAGAACAG
TATTTGGTATCTGCGCTCTGCTGAAGCCAGTTACCTTCGGAAAAAGAGTTGGTAGCTCTTGATCCGGCAA
ACAAACCACCGCTGGTAGCGGTGGTTTTTTTGTTTGCAAGCAGCAGATTACGCGCAGAAAAAAAGGATCT
CAAGAAGATCCTTTGATCTTTTCTACGGGGTCTGACGCTCAGTGGAACGAAAACTCACGTTAAGGGATTT
TGGTCATGAGATTATCAAAAAGGATCTTCACCTAGATCCTTTTAAATTAAAAATGAAGTTTTAAATCAAT
CTAAAGTATATATGAGTAAACTTGGTCTGACAGTTACCAATGCTTAATCAGTGAGGCACCTATCTCAGCG
ATCTGTCTATTTCGTTCATCCATAGTTGCCTGACTCCCCGTCGTGTAGATAACTACGATACGGGAGGGCT
TACCATCTGGCCCCAGTGCTGCAATGATACCGCGAGACCCACGCTCACCGGCTCCAGATTTATCAGCAAT
AAACCAGCCAGCCGGAAGGGCCGAGCGCAGAAGTGGTCCTGCAACTTTATCCGCCTCCATCCAGTCTATT
AATTGTTGCCGGGAAGCTAGAGTAAGTAGTTCGCCAGTTAATAGTTTGCGCAACGTTGTTGCCATTGCTA
CAGGCATCGTGGTGTCACGCTCGTCGTTTGGTATGGCTTCATTCAGCTCCGGTTCCCAACGATCAAGGCG
AGTTACATGATCCCCCATGTTGTGCAAAAAAGCGGTTAGCTCCTTCGGTCCTCCGATCGTTGTCAGAAGT
AAGTTGGCCGCAGTGTTATCACTCATGGTTATGGCAGCACTGCATAATTCTCTTACTGTCATGCCATCCG
TAAGATGCTTTTCTGTGACTGGTGAGTACTCAACCAAGTCATTCTGAGAATAGTGTATGCGGCGACCGAG
TTGCTCTTGCCCGGCGTCAATACGGGATAATACCGCGCCACATAGCAGAACTTTAAAAGTGCTCATCATT
GGAAAACGTTCTTCGGGGCGAAAACTCTCAAGGATCTTACCGCTGTTGAGATCCAGTTCGATGTAACCCA
CTCGTGCACCCAACTGATCTTCAGCATCTTTTACTTTCACCAGCGTTTCTGGGTGAGCAAAAACAGGAAG
GCAAAATGCCGCAAAAAAGGGAATAAGGGCGACACGGAAATGTTGAATACTCATACTCTTCCTTTTTCAA
TATTATTGAAGCATTTATCAGGGTTATTGTCTCATGAGCGGATACATATTTGAATGTATTTAGAAAAATA
AACAAATAGGGGTTCCGCGCACATTTCCCCGAAAAGTGCCACCTGACGTCGCTAGCTGTACAAAAAAGCA
GGCTTTAAAGGAACCAATTCAGTCGACTGGATCC
Features (pLannotate 1.2.2; 5 found; start..end, strand, type, name):
     22..262     +  promoter       U6 promoter: RNA polymerase III promoter for human U6 snRNA
    465..1053    -  rep_origin     ori: high-copy-number ColE1/pMB1/pBR322/pUC origin of replication
   1224..2084    -  CDS            AmpR: β-lactamase; bla; confers resistance to ampicillin, carbenicillin, and related antibiotics
   2085..2189    -  promoter       AmpR promoter: bla
   2227..2244    +  protein_bind   attB1 (fragment): mutant version of attB; recombination site for the Gateway® BP reaction BP Clonase™
