[The description below was written by a language model from this plasmid's Addgene catalogue record and pLannotate feature annotations shown in this document.]
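Description:
phU6-LaTranC-mini-sgRNA is a compact (about 2.3 kb) CRISPR guide-RNA expression plasmid built on the phU6 backbone and intended for transfection into human cells; the record gives its purpose as genome editing in HEK293T cells. It is maintained in E. coli as a high-copy plasmid through a ColE1/pUC-type origin of replication and is selected with ampicillin via a β-lactamase (AmpR) gene driven by its native bla promoter. It carries no mammalian selection marker, reporter or nuclease coding sequence, so it provides only the RNA component of an editing system.

The payload is a synthetic "mini-sgRNA" for LaTranC, inserted by Gibson assembly. The feature table annotates a human U6 promoter, an RNA polymerase III promoter widely used to produce small, uncapped, non-polyadenylated transcripts with defined ends. The roughly 200 nt unannotated stretch between this promoter and the origin is the likely location of the guide cassette, although the annotation does not mark it. The name suggests a shortened single-guide scaffold, but the record gives the guide sequence as unspecified, so neither the target nor the extent of the truncation can be stated. A short attB1 fragment is also annotated; at only 18 nt it looks like a backbone remnant rather than a functional Gateway recombination site.

The associated publication concerns the evolutionary emergence of type V CRISPR-Cas systems from transposon-derived ancestors. In use, the plasmid would presumably be co-delivered with a separate construct expressing the LaTranC protein, which is not encoded here.
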