Addgene plasmid #246934: phU6-LaTranC-mini-sgRNA
Purpose: for HEK293T human cell genome editing
Depositing lab: Caixia Gao. Depositing organization: Institute of Genetics and Developmental Biology, Chinese Academy of Sciences. Publication: Functional RNA splitting drove the evolutionary emergence of type V CRISPR-Cas systems from transposons. Jin S, Zhu Z, Li Y, Zhang S, Liu Y, Li D, Li Y, Luo Y, Cheng Z, Zhao KT, Gao Q, Yang G, Li H, Liang R, Zhang R, Qiu JL, Zhang YE, Liu JG, Gao C. Cell. 2025 Sep 29:S0092-8674(25)01035-9. doi: 10.1016/j.cell.2025.09.004. PubMed 41027434.
Backbone
  Vector backbone: phU6
  Vector type: CRISPR
Growth in bacteria
  Bacterial resistance: Ampicillin, 100 μg/mL
  Growth temperature: 37°C
  Growth strain: DH5alpha
  Copy number: High Copy
Gene/Insert
  Gene/Insert name: LaTranC mini-sgRNA
  gRNA/shRNA sequence: Unspecified
  Species: Synthetic
  Cloning method: Gibson Cloning
Terms and licenses: Academic/Nonprofit Terms; Industry Terms: Not Available to Industry
How to cite: phU6-LaTranC-mini-sgRNA was a gift from Caixia Gao (Addgene plasmid # 246934 ; http://n2t.net/addgene:246934 ; RRID:Addgene_246934)
